Addgene plasmid #133082: pKT-mPDGFb-IRES-Katushka
Purpose: Expresses mouse PDGFb and katushka fluorescent reporter. Construct has inverted repeats to be used in Sleeping Beauty transposon system.
Depositing lab: Maria Castro. Depositing organization: University of Michigan.
Backbone
  Vector backbone: pKT
  Backbone size w/o insert (bp): 4894
  Total vector size (bp): 5620
  Vector type: Mammalian Expression
Growth in bacteria
  Bacterial resistance: Kanamycin, 50 μg/mL
  Growth temperature: 37°C
  Growth strain: NEB Stable
  Copy number: Unknown
Gene/Insert
  Gene/Insert name: PDGFb
  Species: M. musculus (mouse)
  Insert size (bp): 726
  Entrez Gene: Pdgfb (a.k.a. PDGF-2, PDGF-B, Sis, c-sis)
Terms and licenses: Academic/Nonprofit Terms; Industry Terms: Not Available to Industry
How to cite: pKT-mPDGFb-IRES-Katushka was a gift from Maria Castro (Addgene plasmid # 133082 ; http://n2t.net/addgene:133082 ; RRID:Addgene_133082)
