[The description below was written by a language model from this plasmid's Addgene catalogue record and pLannotate feature annotations shown in this document.]
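Description:
pKT-mPDGFb-IRES-Katushka is a mammalian expression plasmid of about 5.6 kb built on the pKT backbone and designed as a donor (transposon) vector for the Sleeping Beauty system. It is propagated in E. coli through a high-copy ColE1/pUC-type origin and selected with kanamycin through an aph(3')-Ia aminoglycoside phosphotransferase gene. T3 and T7 phage promoters flank the backbone junctions.

The payload is a bicistronic cassette. Two fragments annotated as the mouse cytomegalovirus immediate early promoter lie upstream of the 726 bp mouse Pdgfb coding sequence, which encodes the platelet-derived growth factor B chain, a potent mitogen for mesenchymal cells. An EMCV internal ribosome entry site follows, allowing cap-independent translation of the far-red fluorescent protein Katushka (TurboFP635) from the same transcript, so reporter fluorescence marks cells that express the growth factor. An SV40 polyadenylation signal lies downstream of the cassette, although it is annotated on the opposite strand, next to a short SV40 large T antigen fragment.

According to the catalogue entry, the construct carries the inverted repeats recognised by Sleeping Beauty transposase, but the automated feature table does not annotate them. The only related hit is a roughly 40 nt match labelled SB100X, far too short to encode a transposase and probably an incidental sequence match. The transposase would therefore have to be supplied in trans, normally from a separate plasmid, to excise the cassette and integrate it into the host genome for stable expression. The record does not specify a particular application beyond Sleeping Beauty-mediated delivery of mouse PDGFb with a fluorescent reporter.
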