Features (pLannotate 1.2.2; 12 found; start..end, strand, type, name):
     17..100     +  promoter       mCMV promoter (fragment): mouse cytomegalovirus (CMV) immediate early promoter
    217..424     +  promoter       mCMV promoter (fragment): mouse cytomegalovirus (CMV) immediate early promoter
    795..1517    +  CDS            Pdgfb: PDGFB_MOUSE - Also known as Sis. Experimental evidence at transcript level: Swiss-Prot protein existence level 2. Growth factor that plays an essential role in the regulation of embryonic development, cell proliferation, cell migration, survival and chemotaxis. Potent mitogen for cells of mesenchymal origin. Required for normal proliferation and recruitment of pericytes and vascular smooth muscle cells in the central nervous system, skin, lung, heart and placenta. Required for normal blood vessel development, and for normal development of kidney glomeruli. Plays an important role in wound heal
   1567..2139    +  misc_feature   IRES: internal ribosome entry site (IRES) of the encephalomyocarditis virus (EMCV)
   2141..2846    +  CDS            TurboFP635 (fragment): far-red-shifted derivative of red fluorescent protein from Entacmaea quadricolor, also known as Katushka (Shcherbo et al., 2007) mammalian codon-optimized
   2924..3045    -  polyA_signal   SV40 poly(A) signal: SV40 polyadenylation signal
   3068..3139    -  CDS            large T antigen (fragment): large T antigen from SV40 (simian virus 40)
   3147..3165    +  promoter       T3 promoter: promoter for bacteriophage T3 RNA polymerase
   3170..3208    +  CDS            SB100X (fragment): hyperactive variant of the Sleeping Beauty transposase (Mátés et al., 2009)
   3646..4234    -  rep_origin     ori: high-copy-number ColE1/pMB1/pBR322/pUC origin of replication
   4377..5186    -  CDS            KanR: aminoglycoside phosphotransferase; aph(3')-Ia; confers resistance to kanamycin in bacteria or G418 (Geneticin®) in eukaryotes
   5539..5557    -  promoter       T7 promoter: promoter for bacteriophage T7 RNA polymerase
>Addgene plasmid #133082 | pKT-mPDGFb-IRES-Katushka | addgene full sequence | sequence record 261113 | Addgene NGS Result
GAGTCAATGGGAAAAACCCATTGGAGCCAAGTACACTGACTCAATAGGGACTTTCCATTGGGTTTTGCCC
AGTACATAAGGTCAATAGGGGGTGAGTCAACAGGAAAGTCCCATTGGAGCCAAGTACATTGAGTCAATAG
GGACTTTCCAATGGGTTTTGCCCAGTACATAAGGTCAATGGGAGGTAAGCCAATGGGTTTTTCCCATTAC
TGACATGTATACTGAGTCATTAGGGACTTTCCAATGGGTTTTGCCCAGTACATAAGGTCAATAGGGGTGA
ATCAACAGGAAAGTCCCATTGGAGCCAAGTACACTGAGTCAATAGGGACTTTCCATTGGGTTTTGCCCAG
TACAAAAGGTCAATAGGGGGTGAGTCAATGGGTTTTTCCCATTATTGGCACATACATAAGGTCAATAGGG
GTGACTAGTGGAGAAGAGCATGCTTGAGGGCTGAGTGCCCCTCAGTGGGCAGAGAGCACATGGCCCACAG
TCCCTGAGAAGTTGGGGGGAGGGGTGGGCAATTGAACTGGTGCCTAGAGAAGGTGGGGCTTGGGTAAACT
GGGAAAGTGATGTGGTGTACTGGCTCCACCTTTTTCCCCAGGGTGGGGGAGAACCATATATAAGTGCAGT
AGTCTCTGTGAACATTCAAGCTTCTGCCTTCTCCCTCCTGTGAGTTTGGTAAGTCACTGACTGTCTATGC
CTGGGAAAGGGTGGGCAGGAGATGGGGCAGTGCAGGAAAAGTGGCACTATGAACCCTGCAGCCCTAGGAA
TGCATCTAGCATGGCCGCGGGATTATGAATCGCTGCTGGGCGCTCTTCCTTCCTCTCTGCTGCTACCTGC
GCCTGGTCAGCGCCGAGGGGGATCCCATTCCTGAGGAACTGTATGAAATGCTGAGCGACCACTCCATCCG
CTCCTTTGATGATCTTCAGCGCCTGCTGCACAGAGACTCCGTAGATGAAGATGGGGCTGAGCTGGACTTG
AACATGACCCGAGCACACTCCGGAGTCGAGTTGGAAAGCTCATCTCGAGGGAGGAGGAGCCTAGGGTCCC
TGGCAGCAGCAGAGCCTGCTGTAATCGCCGAGTGCAAGACGCGCACAGAGGTGTTCCAGATCTCGCGGAA
CCTCATCGATCGCACCAACGCCAACTTCCTGGTGTGGCCGCCCTGTGTGGAGGTGCAGCGCTGCTCCGGC
TGCTGCAATAACCGCAATGTGCAATGCCGGGCCTCGCAGGTGCAGATGCGGCCGGTCCAGGTGAGAAAGA
TTGAGATTGTGCGAAAGAAGCCCATCTTCAAGAAGGCCACAGTGACCTTGGAGGACCACCTCGCCTGCAA
GTGTGAGACAATAGTGACCCCTCGGCCTGTGACTAGAAGTCCTGGGACATCCAGGGAGCAGCGAGCCAAG
ACGCCTCAAGCTCGGGTGACCATTCGGACGGTGAGAATCCGCCGGCCCCCCAAAGGCAAGCACCGAAAGT
TTAAGCACACCCATGACAAGGCGGCCCTGAAGGAGACCCTCGGAGCCTAGAATCACTAGTGCGGCCGCCT
GCAGGTCGACCATATGGGAGTCGAGGCCCCTCTCCCTCCCCCCCCCCTAACGTTACTGGCCGAAGCCGCT
TGGAATAAGGCCGGTGTGCGTTTGTCTATATGTTATTTTCCACCATATTGCCGTCTTTTGGCAATGTGAG
GGCCCGGAAACCTGGCCCTGTCTTCTTGACGAGCATTCCTAGGGGTCTTTCCCCTCTCGCCAAAGGAATG
CAAGGTCTGTTGAATGTCGTGAAGGAAGCAGTTCCTCTGGAAGCTTCTTGAAGACAAACAACGTCTGTAG
CGACCCTTTGCAGGCAGCGGAACCCCCCACCTGGCGACAGGTGCCTCTGCGGCCAAAAGCCACGTGTATA
AGATACACCTGCAAAGGCGGCACAACCCCAGTGCCACGTTGTGAGTTGGATAGTTGTGGAAAGAGTCAAA
TGGCTCACCTCAAGCGTATTCAACAAGGGGCTGAAGGATGCCCAGAAGGTACCCCATTGTATGGGATCTG
ATCTGGGGCCTCGGTGCACATGCTTTACATGTGTTTAGTCGAGGTTAAAAAACGTCTAGGCCCCCCGAAC
CACGGGGACGTGGTTTTCCTTTGAAAAACACGATGATAATATGGTGGGTGAGGATAGCGTGCTGATCACC
GAGAACATGCACATGAAACTGTACATGGAGGGCACCGTGAACGACCACCACTTCAAGTGCACATCCGAGG
GCGAAGGCAAGCCCTACGAGGGCACCCAGACCATGAAGATCAAGGTGGTCGAGGGCGGCCCTCTCCCCTT
CGCCTTCGACATCCTGGCTACCAGCTTCATGTACGGCAGCAAAACCTTTATCAACCACACCCAGGGCATC
CCCGACTTCTTTAAGCAGTCCTTCCCTGAGGGCTTCACATGGGAGAGGATCACCACATACGAAGACGGGG
GCGTGCTGACCGCTACCCAGGACACCAGCCTCCAGAACGGCTGCCTCATCTACAACGTCAAGATCAACGG
GGTGAACTTCCCATCCAACGGCCCTGTGATGCAGAAGAAAACACTCGGCTGGGAGGCCAGCACCGAGATG
CTGTACCCCGCTGACAGCGGCCTGAGAGGCCATAGCCAGATGGCCCTGAAGCTCGTGGGCGGGGGCTACC
TGCACTGCTCCCTCAAGACCACATACAGATCCAAGAAACCCGCTAAGAACCTCAAGATGCCCGGCTTCTA
CTTCGTGGACAGGAGACTGGAAAGAATCAAGGAGGCCGACAAAGAGACCTACGTCGAGCAGCACGAGATG
GCTGTGGCCAGGTACTGCGACCTGCCTAGCAAACTGGGGCACAGCTCCGGACTCAGATAACGTACGTGCG
CGCGAATGCATCCAGATCTAGGTACCAGGGCCCAGCTAGCTGGCCAGACATGATAAGATACATTGATGAG
TTTGGACAAACCACAACTAGAATGCAGTGAAAAAAATGCTTTATTTGTGAAATTTGTGATGCTATTGCTT
TATTTGTAACCATTATAAGCTGCAATAAACAAGTTAACAACAACAATTGCATTCATTTTATGTTTCAGGT
TCAGGGGGAGGTGTGGGAGGTTTTTTAAAGCAAGTAAAACCTCTACAAATGTGGTATGGAATTATCAATT
AACCCTCACTAAAGGGAGACCAAGTTAAACAATTTAAAGGCAATGCTACCAAATACTAATTGAGTGTATG
TAAACTTCTGACCCACTGGGAATGTGATGAAAGAAATAAAAGCTGAAATGAATCATTCTCTCTACTATTA
TTCTGATATTTCACATTCTTAAAATAAAGTGGTGATCCTAACTGACCTAAGACAGGGAATTTTTACTAGG
ATTAAATGTCAGGAATTGTGAAAAAGTGAGTTTAAATGTATTTGGCTAAGGTGTATGTAAACTTCCGACT
TCAACTGTATAGGGATCTGGTACCATTTAAATCTGTTCCGCTTCCTCGCTCACTGACTCGCTGCGCTCGG
TCGTTCGGCTGCGGCGAGCGGTATCAGCTCACTCAAAGGCGGTAATACGGTTATCCACAGAATCAGGGGA
TAACGCAGGAAAGAACATGTGAGCAAAAGGCCAGCAAAAGGCCAGGAACCGTAAAAAGGCCGCGTTGCTG
GCGTTTTTCCATAGGCTCCGCCCCCCTGACGAGCATCACAAAAATCGACGCTCAAGTCAGAGGTGGCGAA
ACCCGACAGGACTATAAAGATACCAGGCGTTTCCCCCTGGAAGCTCCCTCGTGCGCTCTCCTGTTCCGAC
CCTGCCGCTTACCGGATACCTGTCCGCCTTTCTCCCTTCGGGAACCGTGGCGCTTTCTCATAGCTCACGC
TGTAGGTATCTCAGTTCGGTGTAGGTCGTTCGCTCCAAGCTGGGCTGTGTGCACGAACCCCCCGTTCAGC
CCGACCGCTGCGCCTTATCCGGTAACTATCGTCTTGAGTCCAACCCGGTAAGACACGACTTATCGCCACT
GGCAGCAGCCACTGGTAACAGGATTAGCAGAGCGAGGTATGTAGGCGGTGCTACAGAGTTCTTGAAGTGG
TGGCCTAACTACGGCTACACTAGAAGAACAGTATTTGGTATCTGCGCTCTGCTGAAGCCAGTTACCTTCG
GAAAAAGAGTTGGTAGCTCTTGATCCGGCAAACAAACCACCGCTGGTAGCGGTGGTTTTTTTGTTTGCAA
GCAGCAGATTACGCGCAGAAAAAAAGGATCTCAAGAAGATCCTTTGATCTTTTCTACGGGGTCTGACGCT
CAGTGGAACGAAAACTCACGTTAAGGGATTTTGGTCATGAGATTATCAAAAAGGATCTTCACCTAGATCC
TTTTTGCCAGTGTTACAACCAATTAACCAATTCTGATTAGAAAAACTCATCGAGCATCAAATGAAACTGC
AATTTATTCATATCAGGATTATCAATACCATATTTTTGAAAAAGCCGTTTCTGTAATGAAGGAGAAAACT
CACCGAGGCAGTTCCATAGGATGGCAAGATCCTGGTATCGGTCTGCGATTCCGACTCGTCCAACATCAAT
ACAACCTATTAATTTCCCCTCGTCAAAAATAAGGTTATCAAGTGAGAAATCACCATGAGTGACGACTGAA
TCCGGTGAGAATGGCAAAAGTTTATGCATTTCTTTCCAGACTTGTTCAACAGGCCAGCCATTACGCTCGT
CATCAAAATCACTCGCATCAACCAAACCGTTATTCATTCGTGATTGCGCCTGAGCGAGACGAAATACGCG
ATCGCTGTTAAAAGGACAATTACAAACAGGAATCGAATGCAACCGGCGCAGGAACACTGCCAGCGCATCA
ACAATATTTTCACCTGAATCAGGATATTCTTCTAATACCTGGAATGCTGTTTTTCCGGGGATCGCAGTGG
TGAGTAACCATGCATCATCAGGAGTACGGATAAAATGCTTGATGGTCGGAAGAGGCATAAATTCCGTCAG
CCAGTTTAGTCTGACCATCTCATCTGTAACATCATTGGCAACGCTACCTTTGCCATGTTTCAGAAACAAC
TCTGGCGCATCGGGCTTCCCATACAAGCGATAGATTGTCGCACCTGATTGCCCGACATTATCGCGAGCCC
ATTTATACCCATATAAATCAGCATCCATGTTGGAATTTAATCGCGGCCTCGACGTTTCCCGTTGAATATG
GCTCATAACACCCCTTGTATTACTGTTTATGTAAGCAGACAGTTTTATTGTTCATGATGCAGCTGGATCC
AGATCCCTATACAGTTGAAGTCGGAAGTTTACATACACTTAAGTTGGAGTCATTAAAACTCGTTTTTCAA
CTACTCCACAAATTTCTTGTTAACAAACAATAGTTTTGGCAAGTCAGTTAGGACATCTACTTTGTGCATG
ACACAAGTCATTTTTCCAACAATTGTTTACAGACAGATTATTTCACTTATAATTCACTGTATCACAATTC
CAGTGGGTCAGAAGTTTACATACACTAAGTTGACTGTGCCTTTAAACAGCTTGGAAAATTCCAGAAAATG
ATGGTCTCCCTATAGTGAGTCGTATTAGATCCCGGGATTACTAGTTTAAACCTAGGATGCATACCGGTCA
AGCTAGCGATAATTCCTGCAG
